Addgene plasmid #90591: CDC25C B6.2 gRNA
Purpose: 3rd generation lentiviral gRNA plasmid targeting human CDC25C
Depositing lab: Iain Cheeseman. Depositing organization: Whitehead Institute for Biomedical Research. Publication: Large-Scale Analysis of CRISPR/Cas9 Cell-Cycle Knockouts Reveals the Diversity of p53-Dependent Responses to Cell-Cycle Defects. McKinley KL, Cheeseman IM. Dev Cell. 2017 Feb 27;40(4):405-420.e2. doi: 10.1016/j.devcel.2017.01.012. Epub 2017 Feb 16. PubMed 28216383.
Backbone
  Vector backbone: pLenti-sgRNA
  Backbone manufacturer: Eric Lander & David Sabatini labs (Addgene plasmid #71409)
  Backbone size w/o insert (bp): 9151
  Vector type: Lentiviral, CRISPR
  Selectable markers: Puromycin
Growth in bacteria
  Bacterial resistance: Ampicillin, 100 μg/mL
  Growth temperature: 37°C
  Growth strain: NEB Stable
  Copy number: Unknown
Gene/Insert
  Gene/Insert name: CDC25C (Guide Designation B6.2) (alt name: pKMKO series)
  gRNA/shRNA sequence: CACCgATTTGCCCACTGGAGTTCTA
  Species: H. sapiens (human)
  Promoter: U6
  Cloning method: Restriction Enzyme; 5′ cloning site BsmBI (destroyed during cloning); 3′ cloning site BsmBI (destroyed during cloning)
  Sequencing primers: 5′ hU6-F (5'-GAGGGCCTATTTCCCATGATT-3'); 3′ EF1a-R (5'-CACGGCGACTACTGCACTTA-3')
Terms and licenses: Academic/Nonprofit Terms; Industry Terms: Not Available to Industry
Depositor comments: Please note that gRNA target sequence listed is not strictly the 20nt spacer sequence, but also contains the 5' BsmBI overhang. For more information about knockout human cell lines generated using this plasmid, please see http://cellcycleknockouts.wi.mit.edu/ .
How to cite: CDC25C B6.2 gRNA was a gift from Iain Cheeseman (Addgene plasmid # 90591 ; http://n2t.net/addgene:90591 ; RRID:Addgene_90591)
