[The description below was written by a language model from this plasmid's Addgene catalogue record and pLannotate feature annotations shown in this document.]
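Description:
CDC25C B6.2 gRNA is a third-generation lentiviral CRISPR plasmid built on the pLenti-sgRNA backbone that expresses a single guide RNA against human CDC25C. It is propagated in E. coli through a high-copy ColE1/pUC-type origin with ampicillin resistance (bla), and the backbone also carries an f1 origin, an SV40 origin and poly(A) signal, and leftover cloning-vector fragments (lac promoter/operator, lacZα, T3 and T7 promoters). The guide was inserted by restriction cloning between two BsmBI sites that were destroyed in the process. The depositor notes that the recorded guide sequence includes the 5′ BsmBI overhang and so is not strictly the 20-nt spacer. The catalogue lists the backbone as 9,151 bp without insert, whereas the sequenced plasmid is 7,302 nt; the record does not explain the difference.

The transfer cassette has the usual third-generation layout. An RSV promoter drives a truncated HIV-1 5′ LTR, making genomic RNA production Tat-independent. This is followed by the Ψ packaging signal with a partial gag fragment, the RRE for Rev-dependent nuclear export, a cPPT/CTS element, WPRE, and a self-inactivating ΔU3 3′ LTR. Within this unit, the human U6 RNA polymerase III promoter transcribes the spacer fused to the Streptococcus pyogenes tracrRNA-derived scaffold. A separate EF-1α core promoter drives puromycin N-acetyltransferase, allowing selection of transduced mammalian cells. No Cas9 is annotated, so the nuclease must be supplied separately in the target cells. The plasmid belongs to the pKMKO series and was used to generate human knockout cell lines in a large-scale analysis of cell-cycle gene knockouts and p53-dependent responses to cell-cycle defects.
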