Features (pLannotate 1.2.2; 28 found; start..end, strand, type, name):
      1..41      +  rep_origin     RSF ori (fragment): Plasmids containing the RSF 1030 origin of replication can be propagated in E. coli cells that contain additional plasmids with compatible origins.
     43..135     +  CDS            lacI (fragment): lac repressor; lacI; The lac repressor binds to the lac operator to inhibit transcription in E. coli. This inhibition can be relieved by adding lactose or isopropyl-β-D-thiogalactopyranoside (IPTG).
    148..169     +  protein_bind   CAP binding site: CAP binding activates transcription in the presence of cAMP. E. coli catabolite activator protein
    184..214     +  promoter       lac promoter: promoter for the E. coli lac operon
    222..238     +  protein_bind   lac operator: The lac repressor binds to the lac operator to inhibit transcription in E. coli. This inhibition can be relieved by adding lactose or isopropyl-β-D-thiogalactopyranoside (IPTG). lac repressor encoded by lacI
    283..301     +  promoter       T3 promoter: promoter for bacteriophage T3 RNA polymerase
    329..555     +  promoter       RSV promoter: Rous sarcoma virus enhancer/promoter
    556..736     +  LTR            5' LTR (truncated): truncated 5' long terminal repeat (LTR) from HIV-1
    783..908     +  misc_feature   HIV-1 Ψ: packaging signal of human immunodeficiency virus type 1
    892..1255    +  CDS            HIV-1 gag (fragment): gag protein from human immunodeficiency virus 1; gag
   1401..1634    +  misc_feature   RRE: The Rev response element (RRE) of HIV-1 allows for Rev-dependent mRNA export from the nucleus to the cytoplasm.
   2011..2037    +  CDS            Rev (fragment): human immunodeficiency virus 1 (HIV-1) Rev protein; rev; enhances nuclear export of unspliced and incompletely spliced viral mRNAs
   2041..2281    +  promoter       U6 promoter: RNA polymerase III promoter for human U6 snRNA
   2329..2396    +  misc_RNA       tracrRNA (fragment): trans-activating CRISPR RNA for the Streptococcus pyogenes CRISPR/Cas9 system
   2445..2562    +  misc_feature   cPPT/CTS: central polypurine tract and central termination sequence of HIV-1
   2631..2842    +  promoter       EF-1α core promoter: core promoter for human elongation factor EF-1α
   2868..3467    +  CDS            PuroR (fragment): puromycin N-acetyltransferase; pac from Streptomyces; confers resistance to puromycin
   3483..4071    +  misc_feature   WPRE: woodchuck hepatitis virus posttranscriptional regulatory element
   4122..4141    +  misc_feature   cPPT/CTS (fragment): central polypurine tract and central termination sequence of HIV-1
   4143..4376    +  LTR            3' LTR (ΔU3): self-inactivating 3' long terminal repeat (LTR) from HIV-1
   4454..4575    +  polyA_signal   SV40 poly(A) signal: SV40 polyadenylation signal
   4615..4750    +  rep_origin     SV40 ori: SV40 origin of replication
   4771..4789    -  promoter       T7 promoter: promoter for bacteriophage T7 RNA polymerase
   4797..4952    +  CDS            lacZα (fragment): LacZα fragment of β-galactosidase; lacZ fragment
   4957..5385    +  rep_origin     f1 ori (sequence partly withheld): f1 bacteriophage origin of replication; arrow indicates direction of (+) strand synthesis
   5438..5542    +  promoter       AmpR promoter: bla
   5543..6403    +  CDS            AmpR: β-lactamase; bla; confers resistance to ampicillin, carbenicillin, and related antibiotics
   6574..7162    +  rep_origin     ori: high-copy-number ColE1/pMB1/pBR322/pUC origin of replication
>Addgene plasmid #90591 | CDC25C B6.2 gRNA | addgene full sequence | sequence record 183301 | Addgene NGS Result
AACGACCGAGCGCAGCGAGTCAGTGAGCGAGGAAGCGGAAGAGCGCCCAATACGCAAACCGCCTCTCCCC
GCGCGTTGGCCGATTCATTAATGCAGCTGGCACGACAGGTTTCCCGACTGGAAAGCGGGCAGTGAGCGCA
ACGCAATTAATGTGAGTTAGCTCACTCATTAGGCACCCCAGGCTTTACACTTTATGCTTCCGGCTCGTAT
GTTGTGTGGAATTGTGAGCGGATAACAATTTCACACAGGAAACAGCTATGACCATGATTACGCCAAGCGC
GCAATTAACCCTCACTAAAGGGAACAAAAGCTGGAGCTGCAAGCTTAATGTAGTCTTATGCAATACTCTT
GTAGTCTTGCAACATGGTAACGATGAGTTAGCAACATGCCTTACAAGGAGAGAAAAAGCACCGTGCATGC
CGATTGGTGGAAGTAAGGTGGTACGATCGTGCCTTATTAGGAAGGCAACAGACGGGTCTGACATGGATTG
GACGAACCACTGAATTGCCGCATTGCAGAGATATTGTATTTAAGTGCCTAGCTCGATACATAAACGGGTC
TCTCTGGTTAGACCAGATCTGAGCCTGGGAGCTCTCTGGCTAACTAGGGAACCCACTGCTTAAGCCTCAA
TAAAGCTTGCCTTGAGTGCTTCAAGTAGTGTGTGCCCGTCTGTTGTGTGACTCTGGTAACTAGAGATCCC
TCAGACCCTTTTAGTCAGTGTGGAAAATCTCTAGCAGTGGCGCCCGAACAGGGACTTGAAAGCGAAAGGG
AAACCAGAGGAGCTCTCTCGACGCAGGACTCGGCTTGCTGAAGCGCGCACGGCAAGAGGCGAGGGGCGGC
GACTGGTGAGTACGCCAAAAATTTTGACTAGCGGAGGCTAGAAGGAGAGAGATGGGTGCGAGAGCGTCAG
TATTAAGCGGGGGAGAATTAGATCGCGATGGGAAAAAATTCGGTTAAGGCCAGGGGGAAAGAAAAAATAT
AAATTAAAACATATAGTATGGGCAAGCAGGGAGCTAGAACGATTCGCAGTTAATCCTGGCCTGTTAGAAA
CATCAGAAGGCTGTAGACAAATACTGGGACAGCTACAACCATCCCTTCAGACAGGATCAGAAGAACTTAG
ATCATTATATAATACAGTAGCAACCCTCTATTGTGTGCATCAAAGGATAGAGATAAAAGACACCAAGGAA
GCTTTAGACAAGATAGAGGAAGAGCAAAACAAAAGTAAGACCACCGCACAGCAAGCGGCCGCTGATCTTC
AGACCTGGAGGAGGAGATATGAGGGACAATTGGAGAAGTGAATTATATAAATATAAAGTAGTAAAAATTG
AACCATTAGGAGTAGCACCCACCAAGGCAAAGAGAAGAGTGGTGCAGAGAGAAAAAAGAGCAGTGGGAAT
AGGAGCTTTGTTCCTTGGGTTCTTGGGAGCAGCAGGAAGCACTATGGGCGCAGCGTCAATGACGCTGACG
GTACAGGCCAGACAATTATTGTCTGGTATAGTGCAGCAGCAGAACAATTTGCTGAGGGCTATTGAGGCGC
AACAGCATCTGTTGCAACTCACAGTCTGGGGCATCAAGCAGCTCCAGGCAAGAATCCTGGCTGTGGAAAG
ATACCTAAAGGATCAACAGCTCCTGGGGATTTGGGGTTGCTCTGGAAAACTCATTTGCACCACTGCTGTG
CCTTGGAATGCTAGTTGGAGTAATAAATCTCTGGAACAGATTTGGAATCACACGACCTGGATGGAGTGGG
ACAGAGAAATTAACAATTACACAAGCTTAATACACTCCTTAATTGAAGAATCGCAAAACCAGCAAGAAAA
GAATGAACAAGAATTATTGGAATTAGATAAATGGGCAAGTTTGTGGAATTGGTTTAACATAACAAATTGG
CTGTGGTATATAAAATTATTCATAATGATAGTAGGAGGCTTGGTAGGTTTAAGAATAGTTTTTGCTGTAC
TTTCTATAGTGAATAGAGTTAGGCAGGGATATTCACCATTATCGTTTCAGACCCACCTCCCAACCCCGAG
GGGACCCAGAGAGGGCCTATTTCCCATGATTCCTTCATATTTGCATATACGATACAAGGCTGTTAGAGAG
ATAATTAGAATTAATTTGACTGTAAACACAAAGATATTAGTACAAAATACGTGACGTAGAAAGTAATAAT
TTCTTGGGTAGTTTGCAGTTTTAAAATTATGTTTTAAAATGGACTATCATATGCTTACCGTAACTTGAAA
GTATTTCGATTTCTTGGCTTTATATATCTTGTGGAAAGGACGAAACACCGATTTGCCCACTGGAGTTCTA
GTTTAAGAGCTATGCTGGAAACAGCATAGCAAGTTTAAATAAGGCTAGTCCGTTATCAACTTGAAAAAGT
GGCACCGAGTCGGTGCTTTTTTTGAATTCTAGATCTTGAGACAAATGGCAGTATTCATCCACAATTTTAA
AAGAAAAGGGGGGATTGGGGGGTACAGTGCAGGGGAAAGAATAGTAGACATAATAGCAACAGACATACAA
ACTAAAGAATTACAAAAACAAATTACAAAAATTCAAAATTTTCGGGTTTATTACAGGGACAGCAGAGATC
CACTTTGGCGCCGGCTCGAGTGGCTCCGGTGCCCGTCAGTGGGCAGAGCGCACATCGCCCACAGTCCCCG
AGAAGTTGGGGGGAGGGGTCGGCAATTGAACCGGTGCCTAGAGAAGGTGGCGCGGGGTAAACTGGGAAAG
TGATGTCGTGTACTGGCTCCGCCTTTTTCCCGAGGGTGGGGGAGAACCGTATATAAGTGCAGTAGTCGCC
GTGAACGTTCTTTTTCGCAACGGGTTTGCCGCCAGAACACAGGTGTCGTGACGCGGGATCCGCCACCATG
ACCGAGTACAAGCCCACGGTGCGCCTCGCCACCCGCGACGACGTCCCCAGGGCCGTACGCACCCTCGCCG
CCGCGTTCGCCGACTACCCCGCCACGCGCCACACCGTCGATCCGGACCGCCACATCGAGCGGGTCACCGA
GCTGCAAGAACTCTTCCTCACGCGCGTCGGGCTCGACATCGGCAAGGTGTGGGTCGCGGACGACGGCGCC
GCGGTGGCGGTCTGGACCACGCCGGAGAGCGTCGAAGCGGGGGCGGTGTTCGCCGAGATCGGCCCGCGCA
TGGCCGAGTTGAGCGGTTCCCGGCTGGCCGCGCAGCAACAGATGGAAGGCCTCCTGGCGCCGCACCGGCC
CAAGGAGCCCGCGTGGTTCCTGGCCACCGTCGGAGTCTCGCCCGACCACCAGGGCAAGGGTCTGGGCAGC
GCCGTCGTGCTCCCCGGAGTGGAGGCGGCCGAGCGCGCCGGGGTGCCCGCCTTCCTGGAGACCTCCGCGC
CCCGCAACCTCCCCTTCTACGAGCGGCTCGGCTTCACCGTCACCGCCGACGTCGAGGTGCCCGAAGGACC
GCGCACCTGGTGCATGACCCGCAAGCCCGGTGCCTGAACGCGTTAAGTCGACAATCAACCTCTGGATTAC
AAAATTTGTGAAAGATTGACTGGTATTCTTAACTATGTTGCTCCTTTTACGCTATGTGGATACGCTGCTT
TAATGCCTTTGTATCATGCTATTGCTTCCCGTATGGCTTTCATTTTCTCCTCCTTGTATAAATCCTGGTT
GCTGTCTCTTTATGAGGAGTTGTGGCCCGTTGTCAGGCAACGTGGCGTGGTGTGCACTGTGTTTGCTGAC
GCAACCCCCACTGGTTGGGGCATTGCCACCACCTGTCAGCTCCTTTCCGGGACTTTCGCTTTCCCCCTCC
CTATTGCCACGGCGGAACTCATCGCCGCCTGCCTTGCCCGCTGCTGGACAGGGGCTCGGCTGTTGGGCAC
TGACAATTCCGTGGTGTTGTCGGGGAAATCATCGTCCTTTCCTTGGCTGCTCGCCTGTGTTGCCACCTGG
ATTCTGCGCGGGACGTCCTTCTGCTACGTCCCTTCGGCCCTCAATCCAGCGGACCTTCCTTCCCGCGGCC
TGCTGCCGGCTCTGCGGCCTCTTCCGCGTCTTCGCCTTCGCCCTCAGACGAGTCGGATCTCCCTTTGGGC
CGCCTCCCCGCGTCGACTTTAAGACCAATGACTTACAAGGCAGCTGTAGATCTTAGCCACTTTTTAAAAG
AAAAGGGGGGACTGGAAGGGCTAATTCACTCCCAACGAAGACAAGATCTGCTTTTTGCTTGTACTGGGTC
TCTCTGGTTAGACCAGATCTGAGCCTGGGAGCTCTCTGGCTAACTAGGGAACCCACTGCTTAAGCCTCAA
TAAAGCTTGCCTTGAGTGCTTCAAGTAGTGTGTGCCCGTCTGTTGTGTGACTCTGGTAACTAGAGATCCC
TCAGACCCTTTTAGTCAGTGTGGAAAATCTCTAGCAGTACGTATAGTAGTTCATGTCATCTTATTATTCA
GTATTTATAACTTGCAAAGAAATGAATATCAGAGAGTGAGAGGAACTTGTTTATTGCAGCTTATAATGGT
TACAAATAAAGCAATAGCATCACAAATTTCACAAATAAAGCATTTTTTTCACTGCATTCTAGTTGTGGTT
TGTCCAAACTCATCAATGTATCTTATCATGTCTGGCTCTAGCTATCCCGCCCCTAACTCCGCCCATCCCG
CCCCTAACTCCGCCCAGTTCCGCCCATTCTCCGCCCCATGGCTGACTAATTTTTTTTATTTATGCAGAGG
CCGAGGCCGCCTCGGCCTCTGAGCTATTCCAGAAGTAGTGAGGAGGCTTTTTTGGAGGCCTAGGGACGTA
CCCAATTCGCCCTATAGTGAGTCGTATTACGCGCGCTCACTGGCCGTCGTTTTACAACGTCGTGACTGGG
AAAACCCTGGCGTTACCCAACTTAATCGCCTTGCAGCACATCCCCCTTTCGCCAGCTGGCGTAATAGCGA
AGAGGCCCGCACCGATCGCCCTTCCCAACAGTTGCGCAGCCTGAATGGCGAATGGG
[124 nt withheld, positions 4957-5080]
C
[91 nt withheld, positions 5082-5172]
A
[49 nt withheld, positions 5174-5222]
CCTTTGACGTTGGAGTCCACGTTCTTT
[37 nt withheld, positions 5250-5286]
ACCCTATCTCGGTCTATTCTTTTGATTTATAAGGGATTTTGCCGATTTCGGCCTATTGGTTAAAAAATGA
GCTGATTTAACAAAAATTTAACGCGAATTTTAACAAAATATTAACGCTTACAATTTAGGTGGCACTTTTC
GGGGAAATGTGCGCGGAACCCCTATTTGTTTATTTTTCTAAATACATTCAAATATGTATCCGCTCATGAG
ACAATAACCCTGATAAATGCTTCAATAATATTGAAAAAGGAAGAGTATGAGTATTCAACATTTCCGTGTC
GCCCTTATTCCCTTTTTTGCGGCATTTTGCCTTCCTGTTTTTGCTCACCCAGAAACGCTGGTGAAAGTAA
AAGATGCTGAAGATCAGTTGGGTGCACGAGTGGGTTACATCGAACTGGATCTCAACAGCGGTAAGATCCT
TGAGAGTTTTCGCCCCGAAGAACGTTTTCCAATGATGAGCACTTTTAAAGTTCTGCTATGTGGCGCGGTA
TTATCCCGTATTGACGCCGGGCAAGAGCAACTCGGTCGCCGCATACACTATTCTCAGAATGACTTGGTTG
AGTACTCACCAGTCACAGAAAAGCATCTTACGGATGGCATGACAGTAAGAGAATTATGCAGTGCTGCCAT
AACCATGAGTGATAACACTGCGGCCAACTTACTTCTGACAACGATCGGAGGACCGAAGGAGCTAACCGCT
TTTTTGCACAACATGGGGGATCATGTAACTCGCCTTGATCGTTGGGAACCGGAGCTGAATGAAGCCATAC
CAAACGACGAGCGTGACACCACGATGCCTGTAGCAATGGCAACAACGTTGCGCAAACTATTAACTGGCGA
ACTACTTACTCTAGCTTCCCGGCAACAATTAATAGACTGGATGGAGGCGGATAAAGTTGCAGGACCACTT
CTGCGCTCGGCCCTTCCGGCTGGCTGGTTTATTGCTGATAAATCTGGAGCCGGTGAGCGTGGGTCTCGCG
GTATCATTGCAGCACTGGGGCCAGATGGTAAGCCCTCCCGTATCGTAGTTATCTACACGACGGGGAGTCA
GGCAACTATGGATGAACGAAATAGACAGATCGCTGAGATAGGTGCCTCACTGATTAAGCATTGGTAACTG
TCAGACCAAGTTTACTCATATATACTTTAGATTGATTTAAAACTTCATTTTTAATTTAAAAGGATCTAGG
TGAAGATCCTTTTTGATAATCTCATGACCAAAATCCCTTAACGTGAGTTTTCGTTCCACTGAGCGTCAGA
CCCCGTAGAAAAGATCAAAGGATCTTCTTGAGATCCTTTTTTTCTGCGCGTAATCTGCTGCTTGCAAACA
AAAAAACCACCGCTACCAGCGGTGGTTTGTTTGCCGGATCAAGAGCTACCAACTCTTTTTCCGAAGGTAA
CTGGCTTCAGCAGAGCGCAGATACCAAATACTGTTCTTCTAGTGTAGCCGTAGTTAGGCCACCACTTCAA
GAACTCTGTAGCACCGCCTACATACCTCGCTCTGCTAATCCTGTTACCAGTGGCTGCTGCCAGTGGCGAT
AAGTCGTGTCTTACCGGGTTGGACTCAAGACGATAGTTACCGGATAAGGCGCAGCGGTCGGGCTGAACGG
GGGGTTCGTGCACACAGCCCAGCTTGGAGCGAACGACCTACACCGAACTGAGATACCTACAGCGTGAGCT
ATGAGAAAGCGCCACGCTTCCCGAAGGGAGAAAGGCGGACAGGTATCCGGTAAGCGGCAGGGTCGGAACA
GGAGAGCGCACGAGGGAGCTTCCAGGGGGAAACGCCTGGTATCTTTATAGTCCTGTCGGGTTTCGCCACC
TCTGACTTGAGCGTCGATTTTTGTGATGCTCGTCAGGGGGGCGGAGCCTATGGAAAAACGCCAGCAACGC
GGCCTTTTTACGGTTCCTGGCCTTTTGCTGGCCTTTTGCTCACATGTTCTTTCCTGCGTTATCCCCTGAT
TCTGTGGATAACCGTATTACCGCCTTTGAGTGAGCTGATACCGCTCGCCGCAGCCG
